>Addgene plasmid #173488 | spNW100 | addgene full sequence | sequence record 340901 | Addgene NGS Result
TGGCGAATGGG
[124 nt withheld, positions 12-135]
C
[91 nt withheld, positions 137-227]
A
[49 nt withheld, positions 229-277]
CCTTTGACGTTGGAGTCCACGTTCTTT
[37 nt withheld, positions 305-341]
ACCCTATCTCGGTCTATTCTTTTGATTTATAAGGGATTTTGCCGATTTCGGCCTATTGGTTAAAAAATGA
GCTGATTTAACAAAAATTTAACGCGAATTTTAACAAAATATTAACGCTTACAATTTAGGTGGCACTTTTC
GGGGAAATGTGCGCGGAACCCCTATTTGTTTATTTTTCTAAATACATTCAAATATGTATCCGCTCATGAA
TTAATTCTTAGAAAAACTCATCGAGCATCAAATGAAACTGCAATTTATTCATATCAGGATTATCAATACC
ATATTTTTGAAAAAGCCGTTTCTGTAATGAAGGAGAAAACTCACCGAGGCAGTTCCATAGGATGGCAAGA
TCCTGGTATCGGTCTGCGATTCCGACTCGTCCAACATCAATACAACCTATTAATTTCCCCTCGTCAAAAA
TAAGGTTATCAAGTGAGAAATCACCATGAGTGACGACTGAATCCGGTGAGAATGGCAAAAGTTTATGCAT
TTCTTTCCAGACTTGTTCAACAGGCCAGCCATTACGCTCGTCATCAAAATCACTCGCATCAACCAAACCG
TTATTCATTCGTGATTGCGCCTGAGCGAGACGAAATACGCGATCGCTGTTAAAAGGACAATTACAAACAG
GAATCGAATGCAACCGGCGCAGGAACACTGCCAGCGCATCAACAATATTTTCACCTGAATCAGGATATTC
TTCTAATACCTGGAATGCTGTTTTCCCGGGGATCGCAGTGGTGAGTAACCATGCATCATCAGGAGTACGG
ATAAAATGCTTGATGGTCGGAAGAGGCATAAATTCCGTCAGCCAGTTTAGTCTGACCATCTCATCTGTAA
CATCATTGGCAACGCTACCTTTGCCATGTTTCAGAAACAACTCTGGCGCATCGGGCTTCCCATACAATCG
ATAGATTGTCGCACCTGATTGCCCGACATTATCGCGAGCCCATTTATACCCATATAAATCAGCATCCATG
TTGGAATTTAATCGCGGCCTAGAGCAAGACGTTTCCCGTTGAATATGGCTCATAACACCCCTTGTATTAC
TGTTTATGTAAGCAGACAGTTTTATTGTTCATGACCAAAATCCCTTAACGTGAGTTTTCGTTCCACTGAG
CGTCAGACCCCGTAGAAAAGATCAAAGGATCTTCTTGAGATCCTTTTTTTCTGCGCGTAATCTGCTGCTT
GCAAACAAAAAAACCACCGCTACCAGCGGTGGTTTGTTTGCCGGATCAAGAGCTACCAACTCTTTTTCCG
AAGGTAACTGGCTTCAGCAGAGCGCAGATACCAAATACTGTCCTTCTAGTGTAGCCGTAGTTAGGCCACC
ACTTCAAGAACTCTGTAGCACCGCCTACATACCTCGCTCTGCTAATCCTGTTACCAGTGGCTGCTGCCAG
TGGCGATAAGTCGTGTCTTACCGGGTTGGACTCAAGACGATAGTTACCGGATAAGGCGCAGCGGTCGGGC
TGAACGGGGGGTTCGTGCACACAGCCCAGCTTGGAGCGAACGACCTACACCGAACTGAGATACCTACAGC
GTGAGCTATGAGAAAGCGCCACGCTTCCCGAAGGGAGAAAGGCGGACAGGTATCCGGTAAGCGGCAGGGT
CGGAACAGGAGAGCGCACGAGGGAGCTTCCAGGGGGAAACGCCTGGTATCTTTATAGTCCTGTCGGGTTT
CGCCACCTCTGACTTGAGCGTCGATTTTTGTGATGCTCGTCAGGGGGGCGGAGCCTATGGAAAAACGCCA
GCAACGCGGCCTTTTTACGGTTCCTGGCCTTTTGCTGGCCTTTTGCTCACATGTTCTTTCCTGCGTTATC
CCCTGATTCTGTGGATAACCGTATTACCGCCTTTGAGTGAGCTGATACCGCTCGCCGCAGCCGAACGACC
GAGCGCAGCGAGTCAGTGAGCGAGGAAGCGGAAGAGCGCCTGATGCGGTATTTTCTCCTTACGCATCTGT
GCGGTATTTCACACCGCAATGGTGCACTCTCAGTACAATCTGCTCTGATGCCGCATAGTTAAGCCAGTAT
ACACTCCGCTATCGCTACGTGACTGGGTCATGGCTGCGCCCCGACACCCGCCAACACCCGCTGACGCGCC
CTGACGGGCTTGTCTGCTCCCGGCATCCGCTTACAGACAAGCTGTGACCGTCTCCGGGAGCTGCATGTGT
CAGAGGTTTTCACCGTCATCACCGAAACGCGCGAGGCAGCTGCGGTAAAGCTCATCAGCGTGGTCGTGAA
GCGATTCACAGATGTCTGCCTGTTCATCCGCGTCCAGCTCGTTGAGTTTCTCCAGAAGCGTTAATGTCTG
GCTTCTGATAAAGCGGGCCATGTTAAGGGCGGTTTTTTCCTGTTTGGTCACTGATGCCTCCGTGTAAGGG
GGATTTCTGTTCATGGGGGTAATGATACCGATGAAACGAGAGAGGATGCTCACGATACGGGTTACTGATG
ATGAACATGCCCGGTTACTGGAACGTTGTGAGGGTAAACAACTGGCGGTATGGATGCGGCGGGACCAGAG
AAAAATCACTCAGGGTCAATGCCAGCGCTTCGTTAATACAGATGTAGGTGTTCCACAGGGTAGCCAGCAG
CATCCTGCGATGCAGATCCGGAACATAATGGTGCAGGGCGCTGACTTCCGCGTTTCCAGACTTTACGAAA
CACGGAAACCGAAGACCATTCATGTTGTTGCTCAGGTCGCAGACGTTTTGCAGCAGCAGTCGCTTCACGT
TCGCTCGCGTATCGGTGATTCATTCTGCTAACCAGTAAGGCAACCCCGCCAGCCTAGCCGGGTCCTCAAC
GACAGGAGCACGATCATGCGCACCCGTGGGGCCGCCATGCCGGCGATAATGGCCTGCTTCTCGCCGAAAC
GTTTGGTGGCGGGACCAGTGACGAAGGCTTGAGCGAGGGCGTGCAAGATTCCGAATACCGCAAGCGACAG
GCCGATCATCGTCGCGCTCCAGCGAAAGCGGTCCTCGCCGAAAATGACCCAGAGCGCTGCCGGCACCTGT
CCTACGAGTTGCATGATAAAGAAGACAGTCATAAGTGCGGCGACGATAGTCATGCCCCGCGCCCACCGGA
AGGAGCTGACTGGGTTGAAGGCTCTCAAGGGCATCGGTCGAGATCCCGGTGCCTAATGAGTGAGCTAACT
TACATTAATTGCGTTGCGCTCACTGCCCGCTTTCCAGTCGGGAAACCTGTCGTGCCAGCTGCATTAATGA
ATCGGCCAACGCGCGGGGAGAGGCGGTTTGCGTATTGGGCGCCAGGGTGGTTTTTCTTTTCACCAGTGAG
ACGGGCAACAGCTGATTGCCCTTCACCGCCTGGCCCTGAGAGAGTTGCAGCAAGCGGTCCACGCTGGTTT
GCCCCAGCAGGCGAAAATCCTGTTTGATGGTGGTTAACGGCGGGATATAACATGAGCTGTCTTCGGTATC
GTCGTATCCCACTACCGAGATATCCGCACCAACGCGCAGCCCGGACTCGGTAATGGCGCGCATTGCGCCC
AGCGCCATCTGATCGTTGGCAACCAGCATCGCAGTGGGAACGATGCCCTCATTCAGCATTTGCATGGTTT
GTTGAAAACCGGACATGGCACTCCAGTCGCCTTCCCGTTCCGCTATCGGCTGAATTTGATTGCGAGTGAG
ATATTTATGCCAGCCAGCCAGACGCAGACGCGCCGAGACAGAACTTAATGGGCCCGCTAACAGCGCGATT
TGCTGGTGACCCAATGCGACCAGATGCTCCACGCCCAGTCGCGTACCGTCTTCATGGGAGAAAATAATAC
TGTTGATGGGTGTCTGGTCAGAGACATCAAGAAATAACGCCGGAACATTAGTGCAGGCAGCTTCCACAGC
AATGGCATCCTGGTCATCCAGCGGATAGTTAATGATCAGCCCACTGACGCGTTGCGCGAGAAGATTGTGC
ACCGCCGCTTTACAGGCTTCGACGCCGCTTCGTTCTACCATCGACACCACCACGCTGGCACCCAGTTGAT
CGGCGCGAGATTTAATCGCCGCGACAATTTGCGACGGCGCGTGCAGGGCCAGACTGGAGGTGGCAACGCC
AATCAGCAACGACTGTTTGCCCGCCAGTTGTTGTGCCACGCGGTTGGGAATGTAATTCAGCTCCGCCATC
GCCGCTTCCACTTTTTCCCGCGTTTTCGCAGAAACGTGGCTGGCCTGGTTCACCACGCGGGAAACGGTCT
GATAAGAGACACCGGCATACTCTGCGACATCGTATAACGTTACTGGTTTCACATTCACCACCCTGAATTG
ACTCTCTTCCGGGCGCTATCATGCCATACCGCGAAAGGTTTTGCGCCATTCGATGGTGTCCGGGATCTCG
ACGCTCTCCCTTATGCGACTCCTGCATTAGGAAGCAGCCCAGTAGTAGGTTGAGGCCGTTGAGCACCGCC
GCCGCAAGGAATGGTGCATGCAAGGAGATGGCGCCCAACAGTCCCCCGGCCACGGGGCCTGCCACCATAC
CCACGCCGAAACAAGCGCTCATGAGCCCGAAGTGGCGAGCCCGATCTTCCCCATCGGTGATGTCGGCGAT
ATAGGCGCCAGCAACCGCACCTGTGGCGCCGGTGATGCCGGCCACGATGCGTCCGGCGTAGAGGATCGAG
ATCTCGATCCCGCGAAATTAATACGACTCACTATAGGGGAATTGTGAGCGGATAACAATTCCCCTCTAGA
AATAATTTTGTTTAACTTTAAGAAGGAGATATACCATGGGCAGCAGCCATCATCATCATCATCACAGCAG
CGGCCTGGTGCCGCGCGGCAGCCATATGGCTAGCATGACTGGTGGACAGCAAATGGGTCGCGGATCCGGC
GCCATGGTAACCACCTTATCAGGTTTATCAGGTGAGCAAGGTCCGTCCGGTGATATGACAACTGAAGAAG
ATAGTGCTACCCATATTAAATTCTCAAAACGTGATGAGGACGGCCGTGAGTTAGCTGGTGCAACTATGGA
GTTGCGTGATTCATCTGGTAAAACTATTAGTACATGGATTTCAGATGGACATGTGAAGGATTTCTACCTG
TATCCAGGAAAATATACATTTGTCGAAACCGCAGCACCAGACGGTTATGAGGTAGCAACTGCTATTACCT
TTACAGTTAATGAGCAAGGTCAGGTTACTGTAAATGGCGAAGCAACTAAAGGTGACGCTCATACTAGTAC
CTTCTCCAAACTGCGCGAACAGCTGGGTCCGGTGACGCAAGAATTCTGGGATAACCTGGAAAAAGAAACC
GAAGGCCTGCGTCAGGAAATGAGTAAAGACCTGGAAGAAGTGAAAGCCAAAGTTCAACCGTATCTGGATG
ACTTCCAGAAAAAATGGCAAGAAGAAATGGAACTGTACCGCCAGAAAGTCGAACCGCTGCGTGCCGAACT
GCAGGAAGGCGCACGCCAAAAACTGCATGAACTGCAAGAAAAACTGAGCCCGCTGGGTGAAGAAATGCGT
GATCGCGCCCGTGCACATGTTGATGCTCTGCGTACCCACCTGGCCCCGTATTCTGATGAACTGCGTCAGC
GTCTGGCCGCACGTCTGGAAGCGCTGAAAGAAAACGGCGGTGCCCGTCTGGCAGAATACCATGCTAAAGC
GACCGAACACCTGTCAACGCTGTCGGAAAAAGCTAAACCGGCCCTGGAAGATCTGCGCCAGGGTCTGCTG
CCGGTTCTGGAATCATTTAAAGTCAGCTTCCTGTCTGCCCTGGAAGAATATACGAAAAAACTGAACACCC
AGGGCACGCCGGTTACCCAGGAATTTTGGGACAATCTGGAAAAAGAAACGGAAGGCCTGCGCCAGGAAAT
GTCGAAAGACCTGGAAGAAGTCAAAGCAAAAGTGCAGCCGTACCTGGACGATTTTCAGAAAAAATGGCAA
GAAGAAATGGAGCTGTACCGCCAGAAAGTTGAACCGCTGCGCGCGGAACTGCAGGAAGGCGCCCGTCAGA
AACTGCACGAACTGCAGGAAAAACTGAGTCCGCTGGGCGAAGAAATGCGTGATCGTGCCCGCGCACACGT
TGATGCCCTGCGCACGCACCTGGCCCCGTATTCCGATGAACTGCGCCAGCGCCTGGCAGCTCGTCTGGAA
GCCCTGAAAGAAAATGGCGGTGCCCGCCTGGCCGAATATCACGCCAAAGCCACCGAACACCTGAGTACGC
TGTCCGAAAAAGCTAAACCGGCGCTGGAAGATCTGCGCCAAGGTCTGCTGCCGGTGCTGGAAAGCTTTAA
AGTTTCATTCCTGTCGGCGCTGGAAGAATACACGAAAAAACTGAACACGCAGGGCACCCCGGTTACCCAG
GAATTCTGGGACAACCTGGAAAAGGAGACGGAAGGCCTGCGTCAAGAAATGAGCAAAGATCTGGAAGAAG
TTAAAGCCAAAGTCCAGCCGTACCTGGACGACTTTCAGAAAAAATGGCAAGAAGAAATGGAGTTATACCG
CCAGAAAGTGGAACCGCTGCGCGCTGAACTGCAGGAAGGCGCGCGTCAGAAACTGCATGAGTTACAGGAA
AAACTGTCACCGCTGGGAGAGGAAATGCGCGACCGTGCCCGTGCACACGTTGACGCCCTGCGCACCCACC
TGGCGCCGTATTCGGACGAACTGCGTCAACGCCTGGCCGCCCGCCTGGAAGCCTTAAAGGAAAATGGCGG
TGCCCGTCTGGCCGAATATCACGCGAAAGCCACGGAACATCTGAGCACGCTGTCTGAAAAAGCCAAGCCT
GCCCTGGAAGATCTGCGCCAGGGGCTGCTGCCGGTCCTGGAAAGTTTTAAAGTTAGTTTCCTGTCCGCAC
TGGAAGAGTATACGAAAAAACTGAATACCCAGGGCACGCCGGTGACCCAGGAATTTTGGGATAATCTGGA
AAAGGAGACCGAAGGCCTGCGCCAAGAAATGTCCAAGGATCTGGAAGAAGTGAAAGCGAAAGTGCAGCCG
TATCTGGACGATTTCCAGAAAAAATGGCAAGAAGAAATGGAGCTATATCGTCAAAAAGTTGAACCGCTGC
GTGCGGAGTTACAGGAAGGCGCCCGTCAAAAACTGCACGAGTTACAAGAGAAGCTGAGCCCGCTGGGCGA
GGAGATGCGCGATCGTGCCCGCGCACATGTTGACGCCCTGCGTACGCACCTGGCACCGTACAGCGACGAA
CTGCGCCAACGCCTGGCCGCCCGACTGGAAGCCTTAAAAGAGAATGGCGGTGCCCGATTAGCCGAATATC
ACGCAAAAGCTACGGAACATCTGTCTACCCTGAGCGAAAAAGCCAAGCCCGCCCTGGAAGATCTGCGCCA
GGGCTTATTACCGGTCCTGGAAAGCTTCAAAGTTAGCTTCCTGAGCGCGCTGGAAGAATATACCAAAAAA
CTGAATACCCAAGGCACCCCGGTTACCCAAGAATTTTGGGACAACCTGGAAAAAGAGACGGAGGGCCTGC
GCCAAGAAATGAGCAAGGACCTGGAAGAAGTCAAGGCGAAAGTGCAACCGTACCTGGACGACTTCCAGAA
AAAATGGCAAGAAGAAATGGAGCTTTATCGTCAAAAAGTCGAACCGCTGCGCGCCGAGTTACAGGAAGGC
GCGCGTCAAAAACTGCACGAATTACAAGAGAAACTGAGTCCGCTGGGAGAGGAGATGCGCGACCGCGCCC
GTGCACACGTGGACGCACTGCGTACGCATCTGGCGCCGTACAGCGATGAGTTACGTCAACGCCTGGCCGC
GCGCCTGGAAGCTTTAAAGGAGAACGGCGGTGCCCGCCTGGCGGAATATCACGCCAAAGCTACGGAACAC
CTGAGCACCCTGAGCGAAAAAGCGAAGCCAGCCCTGGAAGATCTGCGCCAGGGATTATTGCCGGTCCTGG
AATCTTTCAAAGTGTCATTCCTGAGCGCCCCGGAAGAATACACCAAAAAACTGAACACCCAACTGCCGGG
TACCGGTGCAGCTGCCCTGGAAAGTACCTTCTCCAAACTGCGCGAACAGCTGGGTCCGGTGACGCAAGAA
TTCTGGGATAACCTGGAAAAAGAAACCGAAGGCCTGCGTCAGGAAATGAGTAAAGACCTGGAAGAAGTGA
AAGCCAAAGTTCAACCGTATCTGGATGACTTCCAGAAAAAATGGCAAGAAGAAATGGAACTGTACCGCCA
GAAAGTCGAACCGCTGCGTGCCGAACTGCAGGAAGGCGCACGCCAAAAACTGCATGAACTGCAAGAAAAA
CTGAGCCCGCTGGGTGAAGAAATGCGTGATCGCGCCCGTGCACATGTTGATGCTCTGCGTACCCACCTGG
CCCCGTATTCTGATGAACTGCGTCAGCGTCTGGCCGCACGTCTGGAAGCGCTGAAAGAAAACGGCGGTGC
CCGTCTGGCAGAATACCATGCTAAAGCGACCGAACACCTGTCAACGCTGTCGGAAAAAGCTAAACCGGCC
CTGGAAGATCTGCGCCAGGGTCTGCTGCCGGTTCTGGAATCATTTAAAGTCAGCTTCCTGTCTGCCCTGG
AAGAATATACGAAAAAACTGAACACCCAGGGCACGCCGGTTACCCAGGAATTTTGGGACAATCTGGAAAA
AGAAACGGAAGGCCTGCGCCAGGAAATGTCGAAAGACCTGGAAGAAGTCAAAGCAAAAGTGCAGCCGTAC
CTGGACGATTTTCAGAAAAAATGGCAAGAAGAAATGGAGCTGTACCGCCAGAAAGTTGAACCGCTGCGCG
CGGAACTGCAGGAAGGCGCCCGTCAGAAACTGCACGAACTGCAGGAAAAACTGAGTCCGCTGGGCGAAGA
AATGCGTGATCGTGCCCGCGCACACGTTGATGCCCTGCGCACGCACCTGGCCCCGTATTCCGATGAACTG
CGCCAGCGCCTGGCAGCTCGTCTGGAAGCCCTGAAAGAAAATGGCGGTGCCCGCCTGGCCGAATATCACG
CCAAAGCCACCGAACACCTGAGTACGCTGTCCGAAAAAGCTAAACCGGCGCTGGAAGATCTGCGCCAAGG
TCTGCTGCCGGTGCTGGAAAGCTTTAAAGTTTCATTCCTGTCGGCGCTGGAAGAATACACGAAAAAACTG
AACACGCAGGGCACCCCGGTTACCCAGGAATTCTGGGACAACCTGGAAAAGGAGACGGAAGGCCTGCGTC
AAGAAATGAGCAAAGATCTGGAAGAAGTTAAAGCCAAAGTCCAGCCGTACCTGGACGACTTTCAGAAAAA
ATGGCAAGAAGAAATGGAGTTATACCGCCAGAAAGTGGAACCGCTGCGCGCTGAACTGCAGGAAGGCGCG
CGTCAGAAACTGCATGAGTTACAGGAAAAACTGTCACCGCTGGGAGAGGAAATGCGCGACCGTGCCCGTG
CACACGTTGACGCCCTGCGCACCCACCTGGCGCCGTATTCGGACGAACTGCGTCAACGCCTGGCCGCCCG
CCTGGAAGCCTTAAAGGAAAATGGCGGTGCCCGTCTGGCCGAATATCACGCGAAAGCCACGGAACATCTG
AGCACGCTGTCTGAAAAAGCCAAGCCTGCCCTGGAAGATCTGCGCCAGGGGCTGCTGCCGGTCCTGGAAA
GTTTTAAAGTTAGTTTCCTGTCCGCACTGGAAGAGTATACGAAAAAACTGAATACCCAGGGCACGCCGGT
GACCCAGGAATTTTGGGATAATCTGGAAAAGGAGACCGAAGGCCTGCGCCAAGAAATGTCCAAGGATCTG
GAAGAAGTGAAAGCGAAAGTGCAGCCGTATCTGGACGATTTCCAGAAAAAATGGCAAGAAGAAATGGAGC
TATATCGTCAAAAAGTTGAACCGCTGCGTGCGGAGTTACAGGAAGGCGCCCGTCAAAAACTGCACGAGTT
ACAAGAGAAGCTGAGCCCGCTGGGCGAGGAGATGCGCGATCGTGCCCGCGCACATGTTGACGCCCTGCGT
ACGCACCTGGCACCGTACAGCGACGAACTGCGCCAACGCCTGGCCGCCCGACTGGAAGCCTTAAAAGAGA
ATGGCGGTGCCCGATTAGCCGAATATCACGCAAAAGCTACGGAACATCTGTCTACCCTGAGCGAAAAAGC
CAAGCCCGCCCTGGAAGATCTGCGCCAGGGCTTATTACCGGTCCTGGAAAGCTTCAAAGTTAGCTTCCTG
AGCGCGCTGGAAGAATATACCAAAAAACTGAATACCCAAGGCACCCCGGTTACCCAAGAATTTTGGGACA
ACCTGGAAAAAGAGACGGAGGGCCTGCGCCAAGAAATGAGCAAGGACCTGGAAGAAGTCAAGGCGAAAGT
GCAACCGTACCTGGACGACTTCCAGAAAAAATGGCAAGAAGAAATGGAGCTTTATCGTCAAAAAGTCGAA
CCGCTGCGCGCCGAGTTACAGGAAGGCGCGCGTCAAAAACTGCACGAATTACAAGAGAAACTGAGTCCGC
TGGGAGAGGAGATGCGCGACCGCGCCCGTGCACACGTGGACGCACTGCGTACGCATCTGGCGCCGTACAG
CGATGAGTTACGTCAACGCCTGGCCGCGCGCCTGGAAGCTTTAAAGGAGAACGGCGGTGCCCGCCTGGCG
GAATATCACGCCAAAGCTACGGAACACCTGAGCACCCTGAGCGAAAAAGCGAAGCCAGCCCTGGAAGATC
TGCGCCAGGGATTATTGCCGGTCCTGGAATCTTTCAAAGTGTCATTCCTGAGCGCCCTGGAAGAATACAC
CAAAAAACTGAACACCCAACTGCCGGGTACCGGTGCAGCTGCCCTGGAAGTGCCTACTATCGTGATGGTG
GACGCCTACAAGCGTTACAAGTAAGCGGCCGCACTCGAGCACCACCACCACCACCACTGAGATCCGGCTG
CTAACAAAGCCCGAAAGGAAGCTGAGTTGGCTGCTGCCACCGCTGAGCAATAACTAGCATAACCCCTTGG
GGCCTCTAAACGGGTCTTGAGGGGTTTTTTGCTGAAAGGAGGAACTATATCCGGAT
Features (pLannotate 1.2.2; 27 found; start..end, strand, type, name):
     12..440     +  rep_origin     f1 ori (sequence partly withheld): f1 bacteriophage origin of replication; arrow indicates direction of (+) strand synthesis
    493..550     +  promoter       AmpR promoter (fragment): bla
    559..1374    -  CDS            KanR: aminoglycoside phosphotransferase; aph(3')-Ia; confers resistance to kanamycin in bacteria or G418 (Geneticin®) in eukaryotes
   1496..2084    +  rep_origin     ori: high-copy-number ColE1/pMB1/pBR322/pUC origin of replication
   2270..2409    -  misc_feature   bom: basis of mobility region from pBR322
   2511..2702    -  CDS            rop: Rop protein, which maintains plasmids at low copy number; rop
   2719..3099    +  CDS            YPB1_ECOLX: Protein predicted: Swiss-Prot protein existence level 4. From Escherichia coli.
   3171..3462    -  CDS            TcR (fragment): tetracycline efflux protein; tet; confers resistance to tetracycline
   3477..3498    -  protein_bind   CAP binding site: CAP binding activates transcription in the presence of cAMP. E. coli catabolite activator protein
   3511..4593    -  CDS            lacI: lac repressor; lacI; The lac repressor binds to the lac operator to inhibit transcription in E. coli. This inhibition can be relieved by adding lactose or isopropyl-β-D-thiogalactopyranoside (IPTG).
   4594..4671    -  promoter       lacI promoter: lacI
   4679..4958    -  CDS            TcR (fragment): tetracycline efflux protein; tet; confers resistance to tetracycline
   4980..4998    +  promoter       T7 promoter: promoter for bacteriophage T7 RNA polymerase
   4999..5023    +  protein_bind   lac operator: The lac repressor binds to the lac operator to inhibit transcription in E. coli. This inhibition can be relieved by adding lactose or isopropyl-β-D-thiogalactopyranoside (IPTG). lac repressor encoded by lacI
   5038..5060    +  RBS            RBS: efficient ribosome binding site from bacteriophage T7 gene 10 (Olins and Rangwala, 1989)
   5106..5123    +  CDS            thrombin site: thrombin recognition and cleavage site
   5127..5159    +  CDS            T7 tag (gene 10 leader): leader peptide from bacteriophage T7 gene 10 promotes efficient translation in E. coli
   5505..6083    +  CDS            APOA1 (fragment): APOA1_GORGO - Experimental evidence at protein level: Swiss-Prot protein existence level 1. Participates in the reverse transport of cholesterol from tissues to the liver for excretion by promoting cholesterol efflux from tissues and by acting as a cofactor for the lecithin cholesterol acyltransferase (LCAT). As part of the SPAP complex, activates spermatozoa motility (By similarity). From Gorilla gorilla gorilla (Western lowland gorilla).
   6069..6623    +  CDS            APOA1 (fragment): APOA1_GORGO - Experimental evidence at protein level: Swiss-Prot protein existence level 1. Participates in the reverse transport of cholesterol from tissues to the liver for excretion by promoting cholesterol efflux from tissues and by acting as a cofactor for the lecithin cholesterol acyltransferase (LCAT). As part of the SPAP complex, activates spermatozoa motility (By similarity). From Gorilla gorilla gorilla (Western lowland gorilla).
   6609..7163    +  CDS            APOA1 (fragment): APOA1_GORGO - Experimental evidence at protein level: Swiss-Prot protein existence level 1. Participates in the reverse transport of cholesterol from tissues to the liver for excretion by promoting cholesterol efflux from tissues and by acting as a cofactor for the lecithin cholesterol acyltransferase (LCAT). As part of the SPAP complex, activates spermatozoa motility (By similarity). From Gorilla gorilla gorilla (Western lowland gorilla).
   7149..7703    +  CDS            APOA1 (fragment): APOA1_GORGO - Experimental evidence at protein level: Swiss-Prot protein existence level 1. Participates in the reverse transport of cholesterol from tissues to the liver for excretion by promoting cholesterol efflux from tissues and by acting as a cofactor for the lecithin cholesterol acyltransferase (LCAT). As part of the SPAP complex, activates spermatozoa motility (By similarity). From Gorilla gorilla gorilla (Western lowland gorilla).
   7689..8243    +  CDS            APOA1 (fragment): APOA1_CANLF - Experimental evidence at protein level: Swiss-Prot protein existence level 1. Participates in the reverse transport of cholesterol from tissues to the liver for excretion by promoting cholesterol efflux from tissues and by acting as a cofactor for the lecithin cholesterol acyltransferase (LCAT). As part of the SPAP complex, activates spermatozoa motility. From Canis lupus familiaris (Dog) (Canis familiaris).
   8274..8840    +  CDS            APOA1 (fragment): APOA1_GORGO - Experimental evidence at protein level: Swiss-Prot protein existence level 1. Participates in the reverse transport of cholesterol from tissues to the liver for excretion by promoting cholesterol efflux from tissues and by acting as a cofactor for the lecithin cholesterol acyltransferase (LCAT). As part of the SPAP complex, activates spermatozoa motility (By similarity). From Gorilla gorilla gorilla (Western lowland gorilla).
   8826..9380    +  CDS            APOA1 (fragment): APOA1_GORGO - Experimental evidence at protein level: Swiss-Prot protein existence level 1. Participates in the reverse transport of cholesterol from tissues to the liver for excretion by promoting cholesterol efflux from tissues and by acting as a cofactor for the lecithin cholesterol acyltransferase (LCAT). As part of the SPAP complex, activates spermatozoa motility (By similarity). From Gorilla gorilla gorilla (Western lowland gorilla).
  11091..11108   +  CDS            9xHis (fragment): 9xHis affinity tag
  11118..11167   +  CDS            SET1 (fragment): solubility-enhancement tag derived from T7 phage gene 10B
  11175..11222   +  terminator     T7 terminator: transcription terminator for bacteriophage T7 RNA polymerase
