[The description below was written by a language model from this plasmid's Addgene catalogue record and pLannotate feature annotations shown in this document.]
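Description:
spNW100 is a bacterial expression plasmid built on the pET28a backbone, intended for producing a synthetic nanodisc scaffold protein in E. coli BL21-type strains. The sequenced record is about 11.2 kb. It is selected with kanamycin through the aph(3')-Ia gene and replicates from a ColE1/pMB1-type origin. The bom and rop elements of the pBR322 lineage are also present, although the catalogue lists the plasmid as high copy. An f1 origin and a lacI repressor cassette complete the standard pET architecture.

The insert sits downstream of a T7 promoter with an adjacent lac operator and the T7 gene 10 ribosome binding site, so transcription depends on T7 RNA polymerase supplied by the host and is inducible with IPTG. The catalogue records an N-terminal His tag from the backbone. The annotation picks up the thrombin site and T7 tag leader that follow it in pET28a, plus a His-tag fragment near the T7 terminator. The coding region contains at least seven tandem, slightly overlapping segments matching apolipoprotein A-I, the amphipathic helical protein that wraps lipid bilayers in nanodiscs. Roughly 1.7 kb between the last annotated repeat and the downstream His fragment carries no annotation. The associated publication concerns one-step circularisation of nanodiscs using SpyCatcher–SpyTag, which suggests these elements flank the repeats, but the feature table does not annotate them.

The depositor notes a P1049L substitution in the insert that is stated not to affect function. The recorded insert size is not meaningful. The construct serves to express and purify a very long scaffold protein for assembling large circularised nanodiscs.
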