Addgene plasmid #173488: spNW100
Purpose: Expresses spNW100 in Bl21
Depositing lab: Huan Bao. Depositing organization: UF Scripps Biomedical Research. Publication: One-step construction of circularized nanodiscs using SpyCatcher-SpyTag. Zhang S, Ren Q, Novick SJ, Strutzenberg TS, Griffin PR, Bao H. Nat Commun. 2021 Sep 14;12(1):5451. doi: 10.1038/s41467-021-25737-7. PubMed 34521837.
Backbone
  Vector backbone: pet28a
  Vector type: Bacterial Expression
Growth in bacteria
  Bacterial resistance: Kanamycin, 50 μg/mL
  Growth temperature: 37°C
  Growth strain: DH5alpha
  Copy number: High Copy
Gene/Insert
  Gene/Insert name: spNW100
  Species: Synthetic
  Insert size (bp): -5
  Mutation: P1049L- please see depositor comments
  Promoter: T7
  Tag / fusion protein: Histag (N terminal on backbone)
  Cloning method: Ligation Independent Cloning
  Sequencing primers: 5′ t7
Terms and licenses: Academic/Nonprofit Terms; Industry Terms: Not Available to Industry
Depositor comments: Depositor confirms P1049L mutation in the insert does not affect plasmid function.
How to cite: spNW100 was a gift from Huan Bao (Addgene plasmid # 173488 ; http://n2t.net/addgene:173488 ; RRID:Addgene_173488)
